Addgene plasmid #42288: pRK5-mWnt10a
Depositing lab: Chris Garcia & Jeremy Nathans. Depositing organization: Johns Hopkins University and School of Medicine. Publication: Frizzled 2 and frizzled 7 function redundantly in convergent extension and closure of the ventricular septum and palate: evidence for a network of interacting genes. Yu H, Ye X, Guo N, Nathans J. Development. 2012 Dec 1;139(23):4383-94. doi: 10.1242/dev.083352. Epub 2012 Oct 24. PubMed 23095888.
Backbone
  Vector backbone: pRK5
  Vector type: Mammalian Expression
Growth in bacteria
  Bacterial resistance: Ampicillin, 100 μg/mL
  Growth temperature: 37°C
  Growth strain: DH5alpha
  Copy number: Unknown
Gene/Insert
  Gene/Insert name: Wnt10a
  Species: M. musculus (mouse)
  Entrez Gene: Wnt10a
  Cloning method: Unknown
  Sequencing primers: 5′ SP6; 3′ SV40pA-R
Terms and licenses: Academic/Nonprofit Terms; Industry Terms: Not Available to Industry
How to cite: pRK5-mWnt10a was a gift from Chris Garcia & Jeremy Nathans (Addgene plasmid # 42288 ; http://n2t.net/addgene:42288 ; RRID:Addgene_42288)
