[The description below was written by a language model from this plasmid's Addgene catalogue record.]
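Description:
pRK5-mWnt10a is a mammalian expression plasmid built on the pRK5 backbone and carrying the mouse (M. musculus) Wnt10a gene as its insert. It is propagated in E. coli under ampicillin selection; the record lists the copy number as unknown and does not name a mammalian selection marker, which fits use in transient transfection rather than stable line generation. No feature table accompanies the entry, so the promoter and other regulatory elements are not explicitly stated. The recommended sequencing primers, an SP6 primer on the 5′ side and a reverse primer in the SV40 polyadenylation region on the 3′ side, indicate that the insert sits between an SP6 promoter site and an SV40 polyA signal. pRK5 vectors are generally known to drive expression from a CMV immediate-early promoter, but this is not confirmed in the record. No epitope tags, fusion partners or reporters are listed, and the cloning method is recorded as unknown, so whether the insert is the full-length untagged coding sequence cannot be verified from the available fields.

Wnt10a encodes a secreted Wnt family ligand that signals through Frizzled receptors. The associated publication concerns the redundant roles of Frizzled 2 and Frizzled 7 in convergent extension and in closure of the ventricular septum and palate, within a network of interacting genes. In that context, the plasmid is most plausibly used to express mouse Wnt10a in cultured mammalian cells, for example to test ligand–receptor signalling, although the record does not describe a specific assay.
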