>Addgene plasmid #42288 | pRK5-mWnt10a | addgene partial sequence | sequence record 65521 | SP6 5'-ATTTAGGTGACACTATAG-3'
AATTCCCGGGATATCGTCGACCCACGCGTCCGCGGACGCGTGGGCGACCCACGCGTCCGGGCGGGCGCCG
TCTGCTGCGGGAGCTGTGACCTGAGTAGGAGCTGTGTGTCGCAGCCGCCCCACCCCTGCCGATCATGCGC
CGGCGACCCTGGTTCGCCAGTCCCACTGGGCTGTGAGCCCCCCACTCCTGGCCTGTCACGGCCCGCGCGC
CATGGGCAGCGCCCACCCTCGCCCCTGGCTGCGGCTCCCACAAGGGCCCCAGCCGCGGCCTGAGTTCTGG
GCGCTCCTGTTCTTCCTACTGCTGCTGGCTGCCGCTGTGCCCAGGTCAGCACCCAACGACATCCTGGGCC
TCCGCCTACCCCCAGAGCCCGTGCTCAACGCCAACACAGTGTGCCTGACATTGCCCGGCCTGAGCCGGCG
GCAGATGGAGGTGTGTGTGCGTCACCCTGACGTGGCCGCCTCTGCTATCCAGGGCATCCAGATCGCCATC
CATGAGTGCCAGCATCAGTTCCGGGACCAGCGCTGGAACTGCTCCAGCCTGGAGACTCGGAACAAAGTCC
CCTACGAGAGCCCCATCTTCAGCCGAGGTTTTCGAGAGAGTGCTTTCGCCTACGCCATAGCAGCTGCCGG
GGTGGTGCACGCAGTGTCCAACGCGTGCGCTCTGGGTAAACTGAAGGCTTGCGGTTGCGACGCCTCCAGA
CGTGGGGACGAAGAAGCTTTCCGTCGGAAGCTGCACCGCTTGCAGCTGGACGCGCTGCAGCGCGGAAAGG
GCTTGAGCCACGGGGTCCCTGAACACCCGG
